Addgene plasmid #18636: T4 Lysozyme G156D
Depositing lab: Brian Matthews. Depositing organization: University of Oregon.
Backbone
  Vector backbone: pHS1403
  Backbone size w/o insert (bp): 5000
  Vector type: Bacterial Expression
Growth in bacteria
  Bacterial resistance: Ampicillin, 100 μg/mL
  Growth temperature: 37°C
  Growth strain: DH5alpha
  Copy number: High Copy
Gene/Insert
  Gene/Insert name: T4 Lysozyme (alt name: BU19 or 1156D)
  Species: Bacteriophage T4
  Insert size (bp): 600
  Mutation: G156D
  GenBank ID: NP_049736
  Entrez Gene: e (a.k.a. T4p123)
  Cloning method: Restriction Enzyme; 5′ cloning site BamHI (not destroyed); 3′ cloning site HindIII (not destroyed)
  Sequencing primers: 5′ na; 3′ GGCGTATCACGAGGCCC
Terms and licenses: Academic/Nonprofit Terms; Industry Terms: Not Available to Industry
Depositor comments: The BamHI site is 27 bp from the ATG and the HindIII site is 115 bp from the stop.
How to cite: T4 Lysozyme G156D was a gift from Brian Matthews (Addgene plasmid # 18636 ; http://n2t.net/addgene:18636 ; RRID:Addgene_18636)
