[The description below was written by a language model from this plasmid's Addgene catalogue record.]
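Description:
T4 Lysozyme G156D is a bacterial expression plasmid built on the pHS1403 backbone (about 5 kb without insert) that carries a point mutant of bacteriophage T4 lysozyme, the product of phage gene e. It is maintained in E. coli as a high-copy plasmid under ampicillin selection. The record does not name the origin of replication, and no feature table is provided, so the detailed layout of the backbone cannot be described here.

The insert is roughly 600 bp and encodes T4 lysozyme with a single substitution, glycine 156 to aspartate; the record also lists alternative names for this variant. It was placed in the vector by restriction cloning between BamHI on the 5′ side and HindIII on the 3′ side, and both sites remain intact, so the fragment can be excised or transferred. According to the depositor's notes, the BamHI site lies 27 bp from the start codon and the HindIII site 115 bp from the stop codon, meaning that short stretches of flanking non-coding sequence accompany the open reading frame. The promoter driving expression is not stated, and no fusion tags or reporters are recorded.

T4 lysozyme is a classic model protein for studying how individual amino-acid replacements affect folding, thermodynamic stability and three-dimensional structure. A single-site mutant in an expression vector is consistent with producing the variant protein in bacteria for such biophysical or crystallographic comparison with the wild type, although the record does not state a specific purpose. Distribution is limited to academic and nonprofit users.
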