>Addgene plasmid #18636 | T4 Lysozyme G156D | addgene partial sequence | sequence record 24421 | 3primeUP
GCNANTGAAAAAGCCCGCTCATTAGGCGGGCTCAGATCTGCTCATGTTTGACAGCTTATCATCGATAAGC
TTCGGCAATAAATTCTTGATATGTTTTCATATGTTTCCTTTAAATATTTTAATTAGTAATTGTCTATTCA
AGTAATTGTGAATATACTATCACAATTCCAAGAGAAAGTAAACAGCTTTATAGATTTTTATACGCGTCCC
AAGTGTCAGTTCTAAACGTTGTAATGACTCGTTTTGCGCGATTAGGTGTTTGATTATACCATCTACTTTT
AGCTAAGTTAACTGCTGCTTCATCCCAGCGTTTTTGTTGAAGCATACGTAAAGAGTTAGTAAATCCTGCC
ACACCGGTTTCTCCCATTTGGAAAACCATATTAATCAATGCACAGCGACGAACCGCATCAAGAGAATCAT
AAACCGGTTTTAATTTAGCATTTCTCAGAATTCCGCGAACAGCAGCATCAACATCCTGATTAAAGAGTTT
TTCAGCCTCATCTTTTGTAATTACACCATTGCAATTACGCCCAATAGCTTTATCTAATTCAGATTTAGCA
GCATTAAGTGATGGACTTTTTGTAAGCAAATGACCGATGCCAATAGTGTAATAGCCTTCTGTGTCTTTAT
AGATTTTAAGTCTAAGACCTTCATCTATACGTAACATTTCAAATATATTCATAATACCTCCTAAGCATCG
ATGGATCCGGTTCCTGTGTGAANTGTAATCCGCTCACANTCCNCACATATACGAGCCGATGATAATTGTC
ACCAGGGGANGGGGAGNAN
